Addgene plasmid #158451: pLEX307-DPP4-puro
Purpose: Constitutive lentiviral expression of human DPP4.
Depositing lab: Alejandro Chavez & Sho Iketani. Depositing organization: Columbia University.
Backbone
  Vector backbone: pLEX307
  Vector type: Mammalian Expression, Lentiviral
  Selectable markers: Puromycin
Growth in bacteria
  Bacterial resistance: Ampicillin, 100 μg/mL
  Growth temperature: 30°C
  Growth strain: NEB Stable
  Copy number: High Copy
Gene/Insert
  Gene/Insert name: DPP4
  Species: H. sapiens (human)
  Entrez Gene: DPP4 (a.k.a. ADABP, ADCP2, CD26, DPPIV, TP103)
  Cloning method: Gateway Cloning
  Sequencing primers: 5′ EF1a-F; 3′ WPRE-R
Terms and licenses: Academic/Nonprofit Terms; Industry Terms: Not Available to Industry
Depositor comments: The authors have noticed that recombination within the pLEX307 backbone can occur. All users are advised to sequence the vectors and restriction digest them and run them on a gel to ensure they show the expected full length insert and plasmid size. In cases where recombination has occurred, it is typically between the viral LTR elements in the vector, although recombination between the gateway cloning sites has also been observed.
How to cite: pLEX307-DPP4-puro was a gift from Alejandro Chavez & Sho Iketani (Addgene plasmid # 158451 ; http://n2t.net/addgene:158451 ; RRID:Addgene_158451)
