[The description below was written by a language model from this plasmid's Addgene catalogue record and pLannotate feature annotations shown in this document.]
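Description:
pLEX307-DPP4-puro is a third-generation-style, self-inactivating HIV-1 lentiviral vector built on the pLEX307 backbone for constitutive expression of human DPP4 (also known as CD26) in mammalian cells. In bacteria it is maintained by a high-copy ColE1/pUC origin with ampicillin resistance from β-lactamase. An f1 origin and remnants of a lac/T7/T3 cloning region are also present in the backbone.

The viral genome is transcribed from a chimeric RSV promoter fused to a truncated 5' LTR, followed by the Ψ packaging signal with a partial gag sequence and the Rev response element for Rev-dependent nuclear export. Downstream, an SV40 early promoter drives puromycin N-acetyltransferase for selection of transduced cells, and a cPPT/CTS element aids nuclear import of the proviral DNA. The human EF-1α promoter then drives the DPP4 open reading frame, which was introduced by Gateway recombination and is therefore flanked by attB1 and attB2 sites. A V5 epitope tag lies just after attB2, but the record does not state whether DPP4 reads through into it or ends at its own stop codon. A WPRE enhances transcript stability and expression, and the ΔU3 3' LTR makes the integrated provirus self-inactivating, with an SV40 polyadenylation signal beyond it.

The annotation describes DPP4 as a receptor for MERS coronavirus, so the construct could serve to make stable DPP4-expressing lines for entry studies, though the record gives its purpose only as constitutive expression. The depositors caution that this backbone can recombine, usually between the LTRs and occasionally between the Gateway sites, so insert length and plasmid size should be verified.
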