Features (pLannotate 1.2.2; 33 found; start..end, strand, type, name):
     23..89      +  CDS            small t antigen (fragment): SV40 (simian virus 40) small t antigen
     96..1274    +  promoter       EF-1α promoter: strong constitutive promoter for human elongation factor EF-1α
   1294..1318    +  protein_bind   attB1: mutant version of attB; recombination site for the Gateway® BP reaction BP Clonase™
   1324..3621    +  CDS            DPP4: DPP4_HUMAN - Also known as ADCP2, CD26. Experimental evidence at protein level: Swiss-Prot protein existence level 1. (Microbial infection) Acts as a receptor for human coronavirus MERS-CoV-2. From Homo sapiens (Human).
   3626..3650    -  protein_bind   attB2: mutant version of attB; recombination site for the Gateway® BP reaction BP Clonase™
   3658..3699    +  CDS            V5 tag: epitope tag from simian virus 5
   3750..4338    +  misc_feature   WPRE: woodchuck hepatitis virus posttranscriptional regulatory element
   4389..4408    +  misc_feature   cPPT/CTS (fragment): central polypurine tract and central termination sequence of HIV-1
   4410..4643    +  LTR            3' LTR (ΔU3): self-inactivating 3' long terminal repeat (LTR) from HIV-1
   4721..4842    +  polyA_signal   SV40 poly(A) signal: SV40 polyadenylation signal
   4882..5017    +  rep_origin     SV40 ori: SV40 origin of replication
   5038..5056    -  promoter       T7 promoter: promoter for bacteriophage T7 RNA polymerase
   5064..5219    +  CDS            lacZα (fragment): LacZα fragment of β-galactosidase; lacZ fragment
   5224..5652    +  rep_origin     f1 ori (sequence partly withheld): f1 bacteriophage origin of replication; arrow indicates direction of (+) strand synthesis
   5705..5809    +  promoter       AmpR promoter: bla
   5810..6670    +  CDS            AmpR: β-lactamase; bla; confers resistance to ampicillin, carbenicillin, and related antibiotics
   6841..7429    +  rep_origin     ori: high-copy-number ColE1/pMB1/pBR322/pUC origin of replication
   7612..7704    +  CDS            lacI (fragment): lac repressor; lacI; The lac repressor binds to the lac operator to inhibit transcription in E. coli. This inhibition can be relieved by adding lactose or isopropyl-β-D-thiogalactopyranoside (IPTG).
   7717..7738    +  protein_bind   CAP binding site: CAP binding activates transcription in the presence of cAMP. E. coli catabolite activator protein
   7753..7783    +  promoter       lac promoter: promoter for the E. coli lac operon
   7787..7809    +  protein_bind   lac operator (fragment): The lac repressor binds to the lac operator to inhibit transcription in E. coli. This inhibition can be relieved by adding lactose or isopropyl-β-D-thiogalactopyranoside (IPTG). lac repressor encoded by lacI
   7852..7870    +  promoter       T3 promoter: promoter for bacteriophage T3 RNA polymerase
   7898..8124    +  promoter       RSV promoter: Rous sarcoma virus enhancer/promoter
   8125..8305    +  LTR            5' LTR (truncated): truncated 5' long terminal repeat (LTR) from HIV-1
   8352..8477    +  misc_feature   HIV-1 Ψ: packaging signal of human immunodeficiency virus type 1
   8461..8824    +  CDS            HIV-1 gag (fragment): gag protein from human immunodeficiency virus 1; gag
   8970..9203    +  misc_feature   RRE: The Rev response element (RRE) of HIV-1 allows for Rev-dependent mRNA export from the nucleus to the cytoplasm.
   9580..9606    +  CDS            Rev (fragment): human immunodeficiency virus 1 (HIV-1) Rev protein; rev; enhances nuclear export of unspliced and incompletely spliced viral mRNAs
   9613..9636    +  promoter       SV40 promoter (fragment): SV40 early promoter
   9637..9708    +  promoter       SV40 promoter (fragment): SV40 enhancer and early promoter
   9732..9867    +  rep_origin     SV40 ori: SV40 origin of replication
   9913..10509   +  CDS            PuroR (fragment): puromycin N-acetyltransferase; pac from Streptomyces; confers resistance to puromycin
  10558..10675   +  misc_feature   cPPT/CTS: central polypurine tract and central termination sequence of HIV-1
>Addgene plasmid #158451 | pLEX307-DPP4-puro | addgene full sequence | sequence record 308170 | Addgene NGS Result
CTCGAGGCCTGCAGGTGCAAAGATGGATAAAGTTTTAAACAGAGAGGAATCTTTGCAGCTAATGGACCTT
CTAGGTCTTGAAAGGAGTGGGAATTGGCTCCGGTGCCCGTCAGTGGGCAGAGCGCACATCGCCCACAGTC
CCCGAGAAGTTGGGGGGAGGGGTCGGCAATTGAACCGGTGCCTAGAGAAGGTGGCGCGGGGTAAACTGGG
AAAGTGATGTCGTGTACTGGCTCCGCCTTTTTCCCGAGGGTGGGGGAGAACCGTATATAAGTGCAGTAGT
CGCCGTGAACGTTCTTTTTCGCAACGGGTTTGCCGCCAGAACACAGGTAAGTGCCGTGTGTGGTTCCCGC
GGGCCTGGCCTCTTTACGGGTTATGGCCCTTGCGTGCCTTGAATTACTTCCACCTGGCTGCAGTACGTGA
TTCTTGATCCCGAGCTTCGGGTTGGAAGTGGGTGGGAGAGTTCGAGGCCTTGCGCTTAAGGAGCCCCTTC
GCCTCGTGCTTGAGTTGAGGCCTGGCCTGGGCGCTGGGGCCGCCGCGTGCGAATCTGGTGGCACCTTCGC
GCCTGTCTCGCTGCTTTCGATAAGTCTCTAGCCATTTAAAATTTTTGATGACCTGCTGCGACGCTTTTTT
TCTGGCAAGATAGTCTTGTAAATGCGGGCCAAGATCTGCACACTGGTATTTCGGTTTTTGGGGCCGCGGG
CGGCGACGGGGCCCGTGCGTCCCAGCGCACATGTTCGGCGAGGCGGGGCCTGCGAGCGCGGCCACCGAGA
ATCGGACGGGGGTAGTCTCAAGCTGGCCGGCCTGCTCTGGTGCCTGGCCTCGCGCCGCCGTGTATCGCCC
CGCCCTGGGCGGCAAGGCTGGCCCGGTCGGCACCAGTTGCGTGAGCGGAAAGATGGCCGCTTCCCGGCCC
TGCTGCAGGGAGCTCAAAATGGAGGACGCGGCGCTCGGGAGAGCGGGCGGGTGAGTCACCCACACAAAGG
AAAAGGGCCTTTCCGTCCTCAGCCGTCGCTTCATGTGACTCCACGGAGTACCGGGCGCCGTCCAGGCACC
TCGATTAGTTCTCGAGCTTTTGGAGTACGTCGTCTTTAGGTTGGGGGGAGGGGTTTTATGCGATGGAGTT
TCCCCACACTGAGTGGGTGGAGACTGAAGTTAGGCCAGCTTGGCACTTGATGTAATTCTCCTTGGAATTT
GCCCTTTTTGAGTTTGGATCTTGGTTCATTCTCAAGCCTCAGACAGTGGTTCAAAGTTTTTTTCTTCCAT
TTCAGGTGTCGTGAGGCTAGCATCGATTGATCAACAAGTTTGTACAAAAAAGCAGGCTACAAAATGAAGA
CACCGTGGAAGGTTCTTCTGGGACTGCTGGGTGCTGCTGCGCTTGTCACCATCATCACCGTGCCCGTGGT
TCTGCTGAACAAAGGCACAGATGATGCTACAGCTGACAGTCGCAAAACTTACACTCTAACTGATTACTTA
AAAAATACTTATAGACTGAAGTTATACTCCTTAAGATGGATTTCAGATCATGAATATCTCTACAAACAAG
AAAATAATATCTTGGTATTCAATGCTGAATATGGAAACAGCTCAGTTTTCTTGGAGAACAGTACATTTGA
TGAGTTTGGACATTCTATCAATGATTATTCAATATCTCCTGATGGGCAGTTTATTCTCTTAGAATACAAC
TACGTGAAGCAATGGAGGCATTCCTACACAGCTTCATATGACATTTATGATTTAAATAAAAGGCAGCTGA
TTACAGAAGAGAGGATTCCAAACAACACACAGTGGGTCACATGGTCACCAGTGGGTCATAAATTGGCATA
TGTTTGGAACAATGACATTTATGTTAAAATTGAACCAAATTTACCAAGTTACAGAATCACATGGACGGGG
AAAGAAGATATAATATATAATGGAATAACTGACTGGGTTTATGAAGAGGAAGTCTTCAGTGCCTACTCTG
CTCTGTGGTGGTCTCCAAACGGCACTTTTTTAGCATATGCCCAATTTAACGACACAGAAGTCCCACTTAT
TGAATACTCCTTCTACTCTGATGAGTCACTGCAGTACCCAAAGACTGTACGGGTTCCATATCCAAAGGCA
GGAGCTGTGAATCCAACTGTAAAGTTCTTTGTTGTAAATACAGACTCTCTCAGCTCAGTCACCAATGCAA
CTTCCATACAAATCACTGCTCCTGCTTCTATGTTGATAGGGGATCACTACTTGTGTGATGTGACATGGGC
AACACAAGAAAGAATTTCTTTGCAGTGGCTCAGGAGGATTCAGAACTATTCGGTCATGGATATTTGTGAC
TATGATGAATCCAGTGGAAGATGGAACTGCTTAGTGGCACGGCAACACATTGAAATGAGTACTACTGGCT
GGGTTGGAAGATTTAGGCCTTCAGAACCTCATTTTACCCTTGATGGTAATAGCTTCTACAAGATCATCAG
CAATGAAGAAGGTTACAGACACATTTGCTATTTCCAAATAGATAAAAAAGACTGCACATTTATTACAAAA
GGCACCTGGGAAGTCATCGGGATAGAAGCTCTAACCAGTGATTATCTATACTACATTAGTAATGAATATA
AAGGAATGCCAGGAGGAAGGAATCTTTATAAAATCCAACTTAGTGACTATACAAAAGTGACATGCCTCAG
TTGTGAGCTGAATCCGGAAAGGTGTCAGTACTATTCTGTGTCATTCAGTAAAGAGGCGAAGTATTATCAG
CTGAGATGTTCCGGTCCTGGTCTGCCCCTCTATACTCTACACAGCAGCGTGAATGATAAAGGGCTGAGAG
TCCTGGAAGACAATTCAGCTTTGGATAAAATGCTGCAGAATGTCCAGATGCCCTCCAAAAAACTGGACTT
CATTATTTTGAATGAAACAAAATTTTGGTATCAGATGATCTTGCCTCCTCATTTTGATAAATCCAAGAAA
TATCCTCTACTATTAGATGTGTATGCAGGCCCATGTAGTCAAAAAGCAGACACTGTCTTCAGACTGAACT
GGGCCACTTACCTTGCAAGCACAGAAAACATTATAGTAGCTAGCTTTGATGGCAGAGGAAGTGGTTACCA
AGGAGATAAGATCATGCATGCAATCAACAGAAGACTGGGAACATTTGAAGTTGAAGATCAAATTGAAGCA
GCCAGACAATTTTCAAAAATGGGATTTGTGGACAACAAACGAATTGCAATTTGGGGCTGGTCATATGGAG
GGTACGTAACCTCAATGGTCCTGGGATCGGGAAGTGGCGTGTTCAAGTGTGGAATAGCCGTGGCGCCTGT
ATCCCGGTGGGAGTACTATGACTCAGTGTACACAGAACGTTACATGGGTCTCCCAACTCCAGAAGACAAC
CTTGACCATTACAGAAATTCAACAGTCATGAGCAGAGCTGAAAATTTTAAACAAGTTGAGTACCTCCTTA
TTCATGGAACAGCAGATGATAACGTTCACTTTCAGCAGTCAGCTCAGATCTCCAAAGCCCTGGTCGATGT
TGGAGTGGATTTCCAGGCAATGTGGTATACTGATGAAGACCATGGAATAGCTAGCAGCACAGCACACCAA
CATATATATACCCACATGAGCCACTTCATAAAACAATGTTTCTCTTTACCTTAGAACCCAGCTTTCTTGT
ACAAAGTGGTTGATATCGGTAAGCCTATCCCTAACCCTCTCCTCGGTCTCGATTCTACGTAGTAATGAAC
TAGTACCGGTTAAGTCGACAATCAACGCGTTAAGTCGACAATCAACCTCTGGATTACAAAATTTGTGAAA
GATTGACTGGTATTCTTAACTATGTTGCTCCTTTTACGCTATGTGGATACGCTGCTTTAATGCCTTTGTA
TCATGCTATTGCTTCCCGTATGGCTTTCATTTTCTCCTCCTTGTATAAATCCTGGTTGCTGTCTCTTTAT
GAGGAGTTGTGGCCCGTTGTCAGGCAACGTGGCGTGGTGTGCACTGTGTTTGCTGACGCAACCCCCACTG
GTTGGGGCATTGCCACCACCTGTCAGCTCCTTTCCGGGACTTTCGCTTTCCCCCTCCCTATTGCCACGGC
GGAACTCATCGCCGCCTGCCTTGCCCGCTGCTGGACAGGGGCTCGGCTGTTGGGCACTGACAATTCCGTG
GTGTTGTCGGGGAAATCATCGTCCTTTCCTTGGCTGCTCGCCTGTGTTGCCACCTGGATTCTGCGCGGGA
CGTCCTTCTGCTACGTCCCTTCGGCCCTCAATCCAGCGGACCTTCCTTCCCGCGGCCTGCTGCCGGCTCT
GCGGCCTCTTCCGCGTCTTCGCCTTCGCCCTCAGACGAGTCGGATCTCCCTTTGGGCCGCCTCCCCGCGT
CGACTTTAAGACCAATGACTTACAAGGCAGCTGTAGATCTTAGCCACTTTTTAAAAGAAAAGGGGGGACT
GGAAGGGCTAATTCACTCCCAACGAAGACAAGATCTGCTTTTTGCTTGTACTGGGTCTCTCTGGTTAGAC
CAGATCTGAGCCTGGGAGCTCTCTGGCTAACTAGGGAACCCACTGCTTAAGCCTCAATAAAGCTTGCCTT
GAGTGCTTCAAGTAGTGTGTGCCCGTCTGTTGTGTGACTCTGGTAACTAGAGATCCCTCAGACCCTTTTA
GTCAGTGTGGAAAATCTCTAGCAGTACGTATAGTAGTTCATGTCATCTTATTATTCAGTATTTATAACTT
GCAAAGAAATGAATATCAGAGAGTGAGAGGAACTTGTTTATTGCAGCTTATAATGGTTACAAATAAAGCA
ATAGCATCACAAATTTCACAAATAAAGCATTTTTTTCACTGCATTCTAGTTGTGGTTTGTCCAAACTCAT
CAATGTATCTTATCATGTCTGGCTCTAGCTATCCCGCCCCTAACTCCGCCCATCCCGCCCCTAACTCCGC
CCAGTTCCGCCCATTCTCCGCCCCATGGCTGACTAATTTTTTTTATTTATGCAGAGGCCGAGGCCGCCTC
GGCCTCTGAGCTATTCCAGAAGTAGTGAGGAGGCTTTTTTGGAGGCCTAGGGACGTACCCAATTCGCCCT
ATAGTGAGTCGTATTACGCGCGCTCACTGGCCGTCGTTTTACAACGTCGTGACTGGGAAAACCCTGGCGT
TACCCAACTTAATCGCCTTGCAGCACATCCCCCTTTCGCCAGCTGGCGTAATAGCGAAGAGGCCCGCACC
GATCGCCCTTCCCAACAGTTGCGCAGCCTGAATGGCGAATGGG
[124 nt withheld, positions 5224-5347]
C
[91 nt withheld, positions 5349-5439]
A
[49 nt withheld, positions 5441-5489]
CCTTTGACGTTGGAGTCCACGTTCTTT
[37 nt withheld, positions 5517-5553]
ACCCTATCTCGGTCTATTCTTTTGATTTATAAGGGATTTTGCCGATTTCGGCCTATTGGTTAAAAAATGA
GCTGATTTAACAAAAATTTAACGCGAATTTTAACAAAATATTAACGCTTACAATTTAGGTGGCACTTTTC
GGGGAAATGTGCGCGGAACCCCTATTTGTTTATTTTTCTAAATACATTCAAATATGTATCCGCTCATGAG
ACAATAACCCTGATAAATGCTTCAATAATATTGAAAAAGGAAGAGTATGAGTATTCAACATTTCCGTGTC
GCCCTTATTCCCTTTTTTGCGGCATTTTGCCTTCCTGTTTTTGCTCACCCAGAAACGCTGGTGAAAGTAA
AAGATGCTGAAGATCAGTTGGGTGCACGAGTGGGTTACATCGAACTGGATCTCAACAGCGGTAAGATCCT
TGAGAGTTTTCGCCCCGAAGAACGTTTTCCAATGATGAGCACTTTTAAAGTTCTGCTATGTGGCGCGGTA
TTATCCCGTATTGACGCCGGGCAAGAGCAACTCGGTCGCCGCATACACTATTCTCAGAATGACTTGGTTG
AGTACTCACCAGTCACAGAAAAGCATCTTACGGATGGCATGACAGTAAGAGAATTATGCAGTGCTGCCAT
AACCATGAGTGATAACACTGCGGCCAACTTACTTCTGACAACGATCGGAGGACCGAAGGAGCTAACCGCT
TTTTTGCACAACATGGGGGATCATGTAACTCGCCTTGATCGTTGGGAACCGGAGCTGAATGAAGCCATAC
CAAACGACGAGCGTGACACCACGATGCCTGTAGCAATGGCAACAACGTTGCGCAAACTATTAACTGGCGA
ACTACTTACTCTAGCTTCCCGGCAACAATTAATAGACTGGATGGAGGCGGATAAAGTTGCAGGACCACTT
CTGCGCTCGGCCCTTCCGGCTGGCTGGTTTATTGCTGATAAATCTGGAGCCGGTGAGCGTGGGTCTCGCG
GTATCATTGCAGCACTGGGGCCAGATGGTAAGCCCTCCCGTATCGTAGTTATCTACACGACGGGGAGTCA
GGCAACTATGGATGAACGAAATAGACAGATCGCTGAGATAGGTGCCTCACTGATTAAGCATTGGTAACTG
TCAGACCAAGTTTACTCATATATACTTTAGATTGATTTAAAACTTCATTTTTAATTTAAAAGGATCTAGG
TGAAGATCCTTTTTGATAATCTCATGACCAAAATCCCTTAACGTGAGTTTTCGTTCCACTGAGCGTCAGA
CCCCGTAGAAAAGATCAAAGGATCTTCTTGAGATCCTTTTTTTCTGCGCGTAATCTGCTGCTTGCAAACA
AAAAAACCACCGCTACCAGCGGTGGTTTGTTTGCCGGATCAAGAGCTACCAACTCTTTTTCCGAAGGTAA
CTGGCTTCAGCAGAGCGCAGATACCAAATACTGTTCTTCTAGTGTAGCCGTAGTTAGGCCACCACTTCAA
GAACTCTGTAGCACCGCCTACATACCTCGCTCTGCTAATCCTGTTACCAGTGGCTGCTGCCAGTGGCGAT
AAGTCGTGTCTTACCGGGTTGGACTCAAGACGATAGTTACCGGATAAGGCGCAGCGGTCGGGCTGAACGG
GGGGTTCGTGCACACAGCCCAGCTTGGAGCGAACGACCTACACCGAACTGAGATACCTACAGCGTGAGCT
ATGAGAAAGCGCCACGCTTCCCGAAGGGAGAAAGGCGGACAGGTATCCGGTAAGCGGCAGGGTCGGAACA
GGAGAGCGCACGAGGGAGCTTCCAGGGGGAAACGCCTGGTATCTTTATAGTCCTGTCGGGTTTCGCCACC
TCTGACTTGAGCGTCGATTTTTGTGATGCTCGTCAGGGGGGCGGAGCCTATGGAAAAACGCCAGCAACGC
GGCCTTTTTACGGTTCCTGGCCTTTTGCTGGCCTTTTGCTCACATGTTCTTTCCTGCGTTATCCCCTGAT
TCTGTGGATAACCGTATTACCGCCTTTGAGTGAGCTGATACCGCTCGCCGCAGCCGAACGACCGAGCGCA
GCGAGTCAGTGAGCGAGGAAGCGGAAGAGCGCCCAATACGCAAACCGCCTCTCCCCGCGCGTTGGCCGAT
TCATTAATGCAGCTGGCACGACAGGTTTCCCGACTGGAAAGCGGGCAGTGAGCGCAACGCAATTAATGTG
AGTTAGCTCACTCATTAGGCACCCCAGGCTTTACACTTTATGCTTCCGGCTCGTATGTTGTGTGGAATTG
TGAGCGGATAACAATTTCACACAGGAAACAGCTATGACCATGATTACGCCAAGCGCGCAATTAACCCTCA
CTAAAGGGAACAAAAGCTGGAGCTGCAAGCTTAATGTAGTCTTATGCAATACTCTTGTAGTCTTGCAACA
TGGTAACGATGAGTTAGCAACATGCCTTACAAGGAGAGAAAAAGCACCGTGCATGCCGATTGGTGGAAGT
AAGGTGGTACGATCGTGCCTTATTAGGAAGGCAACAGACGGGTCTGACATGGATTGGACGAACCACTGAA
TTGCCGCATTGCAGAGATATTGTATTTAAGTGCCTAGCTCGATACATAAACGGGTCTCTCTGGTTAGACC
AGATCTGAGCCTGGGAGCTCTCTGGCTAACTAGGGAACCCACTGCTTAAGCCTCAATAAAGCTTGCCTTG
AGTGCTTCAAGTAGTGTGTGCCCGTCTGTTGTGTGACTCTGGTAACTAGAGATCCCTCAGACCCTTTTAG
TCAGTGTGGAAAATCTCTAGCAGTGGCGCCCGAACAGGGACTTGAAAGCGAAAGGGAAACCAGAGGAGCT
CTCTCGACGCAGGACTCGGCTTGCTGAAGCGCGCACGGCAAGAGGCGAGGGGCGGCGACTGGTGAGTACG
CCAAAAATTTTGACTAGCGGAGGCTAGAAGGAGAGAGATGGGTGCGAGAGCGTCAGTATTAAGCGGGGGA
GAATTAGATCGCGATGGGAAAAAATTCGGTTAAGGCCAGGGGGAAAGAAAAAATATAAATTAAAACATAT
AGTATGGGCAAGCAGGGAGCTAGAACGATTCGCAGTTAATCCTGGCCTGTTAGAAACATCAGAAGGCTGT
AGACAAATACTGGGACAGCTACAACCATCCCTTCAGACAGGATCAGAAGAACTTAGATCATTATATAATA
CAGTAGCAACCCTCTATTGTGTGCATCAAAGGATAGAGATAAAAGACACCAAGGAAGCTTTAGACAAGAT
AGAGGAAGAGCAAAACAAAAGTAAGACCACCGCACAGCAAGCGGCCGCTGATCTTCAGACCTGGAGGAGG
AGATATGAGGGACAATTGGAGAAGTGAATTATATAAATATAAAGTAGTAAAAATTGAACCATTAGGAGTA
GCACCCACCAAGGCAAAGAGAAGAGTGGTGCAGAGAGAAAAAAGAGCAGTGGGAATAGGAGCTTTGTTCC
TTGGGTTCTTGGGAGCAGCAGGAAGCACTATGGGCGCAGCGTCAATGACGCTGACGGTACAGGCCAGACA
ATTATTGTCTGGTATAGTGCAGCAGCAGAACAATTTGCTGAGGGCTATTGAGGCGCAACAGCATCTGTTG
CAACTCACAGTCTGGGGCATCAAGCAGCTCCAGGCAAGAATCCTGGCTGTGGAAAGATACCTAAAGGATC
AACAGCTCCTGGGGATTTGGGGTTGCTCTGGAAAACTCATTTGCACCACTGCTGTGCCTTGGAATGCTAG
TTGGAGTAATAAATCTCTGGAACAGATTTGGAATCACACGACCTGGATGGAGTGGGACAGAGAAATTAAC
AATTACACAAGCTTAATACACTCCTTAATTGAAGAATCGCAAAACCAGCAAGAAAAGAATGAACAAGAAT
TATTGGAATTAGATAAATGGGCAAGTTTGTGGAATTGGTTTAACATAACAAATTGGCTGTGGTATATAAA
ATTATTCATAATGATAGTAGGAGGCTTGGTAGGTTTAAGAATAGTTTTTGCTGTACTTTCTATAGTGAAT
AGAGTTAGGCAGGGATATTCACCATTATCGTTTCAGACCCACCTCCCAACCCCGAGGGGACCCATGCATT
GCATCTCAATTAGTCAGCAACCAGGTGTGGAAAGTCCCCAGGCTCCCCAGCAGGCAGAAGTATGCAAAGC
ATGCGTCTCAATTAGTCAGCAACCATAGTCCCGCCCCTAACTCCGCCCATCCCGCCCCTAACTCCGCCCA
GTTCCGCCCATTCTCCGCCCCATGGCTGACTAATTTTTTTTATTTATGCAGAGGCCGAGGCCGCCTCGGC
CTCTGAGCTATTCCAGAAGTAGTGAGGAGGCTTTTTTGGAGGCCTAGGCTTTTGCAAAAAGCTTTCTAGA
GGTACCACCGGAGCTTACCATGACCGAGTACAAGCCCACGGTGCGCCTCGCCACCCGCGACGACGTCCCC
AGGGCCGTACGCACCCTCGCCGCCGCGTTCGCCGACTACCCCGCCACGCGCCACACCGTCGATCCGGACC
GCCACATCGAGCGGGTCACCGAGCTGCAAGAACTCTTCCTCACGCGCGTCGGGCTCGACATCGGCAAGGT
GTGGGTCGCGGACGACGGCGCCGCCGTGGCGGTCTGGACCACGCCGGAGAGCGTCGAAGCGGGGGCGGTG
TTCGCCGAGATCGGCCCGCGCATGGCCGAGTTGAGCGGTTCCCGGCTGGCCGCGCAGCAACAGATGGAAG
GCCTCCTGGCGCCGCACCGGCCCAAGGAGCCCGCGTGGTTCCTGGCCACCGTCGGCGTCTCGCCCGACCA
CCAGGGCAAGGGTCTGGGCAGCGCCGTCGTGCTCCCCGGAGTGGAGGCGGCCGAGCGCGCCGGGGTGCCC
GCCTTCCTGGAGACCTCCGCGCCCCGCAACCTCCCCTTCTACGAGCGGCTCGGCTTCACCGTCACCGCCG
ACGTCGAGGTGCCCGAAGGACCGCGCACCTGGTGCATGACCCGCAAGCCCGGTGCCAGTTAACGAATTCT
AGATCTTGAGACAAATGGCAGTATTCATCCACAATTTTAAAAGAAAAGGGGGGATTGGGGGGTACAGTGC
AGGGGAAAGAATAGTAGACATAATAGCAACAGACATACAAACTAAAGAATTACAAAAACAAATTACAAAA
ATTCAAAATTTTCGGGTTTATTACAGGGACAGCAGAGATCCACTTTGGCGCCGG
